>Addgene plasmid #195881 | TRE-VEGFA EF1a-rtTA3 | addgene full sequence | sequence record 385685 | Addgene NGS Result
TGGAAGGGCTAATTCACTCCCAAAGAAGACAAGATATCCTTGATCTGTGGATCTACCACACACAAGGCTA
CTTCCCTGATTAGCAGAACTACACACCAGGGCCAGGGGTCAGATATCCACTGACCTTTGGATGGTGCTAC
AAGCTAGTACCAGTTGAGCCAGATAAGGTAGAAGAGGCCAATAAAGGAGAGAACACCAGCTTGTTACACC
CTGTGAGCCTGCATGGGATGGATGACCCGGAGAGAGAAGTGTTAGAGTGGAGGTTTGACAGCCGCCTAGC
ATTTCATCACGTGGCCCGAGAGCTGCATCCGGAGTACTTCAAGAACTGCTGATATCGAGCTTGCTACAAG
GGACTTTCCGCTGGGGACTTTCCAGGGAGGCGTGGCCTGGGCGGGACTGGGGAGTGGCGAGCCCTCAGAT
CCTGCATATAAGCAGCTGCTTTTTGCCTGTACTGGGTCTCTCTGGTTAGACCAGATCTGAGCCTGGGAGC
TCTCTGGCTAACTAGGGAACCCACTGCTTAAGCCTCAATAAAGCTTGCCTTGAGTGCTTCAAGTAGTGTG
TGCCCGTCTGTTGTGTGACTCTGGTAACTAGAGATCCCTCAGACCCTTTTAGTCAGTGTGGAAAATCTCT
AGCAGTGGCGCCCGAACAGGGACTTGAAAGCGAAAGGGAAACCAGAGGAGCTCTCTCGACGCAGGACTCG
GCTTGCTGAAGCGCGCACGGCAAGAGGCGAGGGGCGGCGACTGGTGAGTACGCCAAAAATTTTGACTAGC
GGAGGCTAGAAGGAGAGAGATGGGTGCGAGAGCGTCAGTATTAAGCGGGGGAGAATTAGATCGCGATGGG
AAAAAATTCGGTTAAGGCCAGGGGGAAAGAAAAAATATAAATTAAAACATATAGTATGGGCAAGCAGGGA
GCTAGAACGATTCGCAGTTAATCCTGGCCTGTTAGAAACATCAGAAGGCTGTAGACAAATACTGGGACAG
CTACAACCATCCCTTCAGACAGGATCAGAAGAACTTAGATCATTATATAATACAGTAGCAACCCTCTATT
GTGTGCATCAAAGGATAGAGATAAAAGACACCAAGGAAGCTTTAGACAAGATAGAGGAAGAGCAAAACAA
AAGTAAGACCACCGCACAGCAAGCGGCCGGCCGCTGATCTTCAGACCTGGAGGAGGAGATATGAGGGACA
ATTGGAGAAGTGAATTATATAAATATAAAGTAGTAAAAATTGAACCATTAGGAGTAGCACCCACCAAGGC
AAAGAGAAGAGTGGTGCAGAGAGAAAAAAGAGCAGTGGGAATAGGAGCTTTGTTCCTTGGGTTCTTGGGA
GCAGCAGGAAGCACTATGGGCGCAGCGTCAATGACGCTGACGGTACAGGCCAGACAATTATTGTCTGGTA
TAGTGCAGCAGCAGAACAATTTGCTGAGGGCTATTGAGGCGCAACAGCATCTGTTGCAACTCACAGTCTG
GGGCATCAAGCAGCTCCAGGCAAGAATCCTGGCTGTGGAAAGATACCTAAAGGATCAACAGCTCCTGGGG
ATTTGGGGTTGCTCTGGAAAACTCATTTGCACCACTGCTGTGCCTTGGAATGCTAGTTGGAGTAATAAAT
CTCTGGAACAGATTTGGAATCACACGACCTGGATGGAGTGGGACAGAGAAATTAACAATTACACAAGCTT
AATACACTCCTTAATTGAAGAATCGCAAAACCAGCAAGAAAAGAATGAACAAGAATTATTGGAATTAGAT
AAATGGGCAAGTTTGTGGAATTGGTTTAACATAACAAATTGGCTGTGGTATATAAAATTATTCATAATGA
TAGTAGGAGGCTTGGTAGGTTTAAGAATAGTTTTTGCTGTACTTTCTATAGTGAATAGAGTTAGGCAGGG
ATATTCACCATTATCGTTTCAGACCCACCTCCCAACCCCGAGGGGACCCGACAGGCCCGAAGGAATAGAA
GAAGAAGGTGGAGAGAGAGACAGAGACAGATCCATTCGATTAGTGAACGGATCTCGACGGTATCGCCTTT
AAAAGAAAAGGGGGGATTGGGGGGTACAGTGCAGGGGAAAGAATAGTAGACATAATAGCAACAGACATAC
AAACTAAAGAATTACAAAAACAAATTACAAAAATTCAAAATTTTCGGGTTTATTACAGGGACAGCAGAGA
TCCAGTTTATCGACTTAACTTGTTTATTGCAGCTTATAATGGTTACAAATAAGGCAATAGCATCACAAAT
TTCACAAATAAGGCATTTTTTTCACTGCATTCTAGTTTTGGTTTGTCCAAACTCATCAATGTATCTTATC
ATGTCTGGATCTCAAATCCCTCGGAAGCTGCGCCTGTCTTAGGTTGGAGTGATACATTTTTATCACTTTT
ACCCGTCTTTGGATTAGGCAGTAGCTCTGACGGCCCTCCTGTCTTAGGTTAGTGAAAAATGTCACTCTCT
TACCCGTCATTGGCTGTCCAGCTTAGCTCGCAGGGGAGGTGGTCTGGATCCTCACCGCCTTGGCTTGTCA
CATCTGCAAGTACGTTCGTTTAACTCAAGCTGCCTCGCCTTGCAACGCGAGTCTGTGTTTTTGCAGGAAC
ATTTACACGTCTGCGGATCTTGGACAAACAAATGCTTTCTCCGCTCTGAACAAGGCTCACAGTGAACGCT
CCAGGATTTAAACCGGGATTTCTTGCGCTTTCGTTTTTGACCCTTTCCCTTTCCTCGAACTGATTTTTTT
TCTGGCTTTGTTCTGTCTTTCTTTGGTCTGCATTCACATCTGCTGTGCTGTAGGAAGCTCATCTCTCCTA
TGTGCTGGCTTTGGTGAGGTTTGATCCGCATGATCTGCATGGTGATGTTGCTCTCTGACGTGGGCACGCA
CTCCAGGGCTTCATCGTTACAGCAGCCTGCACAGCGCATCAGCGGCACACAGGACGGCTTGAAGATGTAC
TCTATCTCGTCGGGGTACTCCTGGAAGATGTCCACCAGGGTCTCAATCGGACGGCAGTAGCTTCGCTGGT
AGACATCCATGAACTTGATCACTTCATGGGACTTCTGCTCTCCTTCTGTCGTGGGTGCAGCCTGGGACCA
CTTGGCATGGTGGAGGTACAGCAGTAAAGCCAGGGTCCAGTGCACCCAAGAGAGCAGAAAGTTCATGGTT
TCGGAGGCCCGTCCGGGGCCGGCGCGGCTCGCGCTCCCTCTCCGGCTCGGACTGCGAGGCAGCCCGCTCT
CTTGCGCGCCTTGGCGGGCTCCTCTCCCTTCTGGAACCGAGGCCCGGGCCGGGGCCTGGGGCGCGCGCGC
GGCTGGAGCACTGTCTGCGCACACGGCCGCCTCACCCGTCCATGAGCTCGGCTCCTGAGAGCCGAGCGCC
CACTGCGGCCCCCTCTCCTCTTCCTTCTCTTCCTCCCCTCTCTTCTCGGGCCCCGGCTTCTCCAGGCCCG
AGCTAGCACTTCTCCCAGCTCCGATCGGTTTGTCTCCTGCGGCGCAGACCACGGCTACTACGGAGCGAGA
AGAGCCCAGAAGTTGGACGAAAAGTTTCCGTGCAATCCCGCGAGCCCCGACCCCCTCCACCCCGCCTCCG
GGCGCGGGCTTCGGTTCCTCGCGGCTCGCCGCCGCGTCCACCGTCGGCAGCCCGCCGGCGAGGAGGTGGG
CGCTGGGGCTGGGGGCGGTGTCTGTCTGTCTGTCCGTCAGGAATTCTTTACGAGGGTAGGAAGTGGTACG
GAAAGTTGGTATAAGACAAAAGTGTTGTGGAATTGAAGTTTACTCAAAAAATCAGCACTCTTTTATAGGC
GCCCTGGTTTACATAAGCAAAGCTTATACGTTCTCTATCACTGATAGGGAGTAAACTGGATATACGTTCT
CTATCACTGATAGGGAGTAAACTGTAGATACGTTCTCTATCACTGATAGGGAGTAAACTGGTCATACGTT
CTCTATCACTGATAGGGAGTAAACTCCTTATACGTTCTCTATCACTGATAGGGAGTAAAGTCTGCATACG
TTCTCTATCACTGATAGGGAGTAAACTCTTCATACGTTCTCTATCACTGATAGGGAGTAAACTCGAGGTG
ATAATTCCACTAGGTCTTGAAAGGAGTGGGAATTGGCTCCGGTGCCCGTCAGTGGGCAGAGCGCACATCG
CCCACAGTCCCCGAGAAGTTGGGGGGAGGGGTCGGCAATTGATCCGGTGCCTAGAGAAGGTGGCGCGGGG
TAAACTGGGAAAGTGATGTCGTGTACTGGCTCCGCCTTTTTCCCGAGGGTGGGGGAGAACCGTATATAAG
TGCAGTAGTCGCCGTGAACGTTCTTTTTCGCAACGGGTTTGCCGCCAGAACACAGGATCGATCACGTACG
GCCACCATGTCTAGACTGGACAAGAGCAAAGTCATAAACTCTGCTCTGGAATTACTCAATGGAGTCGGTA
TCGAAGGCCTGACGACAAGGAAACTCGCTCAAAAGCTGGGAGTTGAGCAGCCTACCCTGTACTGGCACGT
GAAGAACAAGCGGGCCCTGCTCGATGCCCTGCCAATCGAGATGCTGGACAGGCATCATACCCACTCCTGC
CCCCTGGAAGGCGAGTCATGGCAAGACTTTCTGCGGAACAACGCCAAGTCATACCGCTGTGCTCTCCTCT
CACATCGCGACGGGGCTAAAGTGCATCTCGGCACCCGCCCAACAGAGAAACAGTACGAAACCCTGGAAAA
TCAGCTCGCGTTCCTGTGTCAGCAAGGCTTCTCCCTGGAGAACGCACTGTACGCTCTGTCCGCCGTGGGC
CACTTTACACTGGGCTGCGTATTGGAGGAACAGGAGCATCAAGTAGCAAAAGAGGAAAGAGAGACACCTA
CCACCGATTCTATGCCCCCACTTCTGAAACAAGCAATTGAGCTGTTCGACCGGCAGGGAGCCGAACCTGC
CTTCCTTTTCGGCCTGGAACTAATCATATGTGGCCTGGAGAAACAGCTAAAGTGCGAAAGCGGCGGGCCG
ACCGACGCCCTTGACGATTTTGACTTAGACATGCTCCCAGCCGATGCCCTTGACGACTTTGACCTTGATA
TGCTGCCTGCTGACGCTCTTGACGATTTTGACCTTGACATGCTCCCCGGGTAAACGCGTCTGGAACAATC
AACCTCTGGATTACAAAATTTGTGAAAGATTGACTGGTATTCTTAACTATGTTGCTCCTTTTACGCTATG
TGGATACGCTGCTTTAATGCCTTTGTATCATGCTATTGCTTCCCGTATGGCTTTCATTTTCTCCTCCTTG
TATAAATCCTGGTTGCTGTCTCTTTATGAGGAGTTGTGGCCCGTTGTCAGGCAACGTGGCGTGGTGTGCA
CTGTGTTTGCTGACGCAACCCCCACTGGTTGGGGCATTGCCACCACCTGTCAGCTCCTTTCCGGGACTTT
CGCTTTCCCCCTCCCTATTGCCACGGCGGAACTCATCGCCGCCTGCCTTGCCCGCTGCTGGACAGGGGCT
CGGCTGTTGGGCACTGACAATTCCGTGGTGTTGTCGGGGAAGCTGACGTCCTTTCCATGGCTGCTCGCCT
GTGTTGCCACCTGGATTCTGCGCGGGACGTCCTTCTGCTACGTCCCTTCGGCCCTCAATCCAGCGGACCT
TCCTTCCCGCGGCCTGCTGCCGGCTCTGCGGCCTCTTCCGCGTCTTCGCCTTCGCCCTCAGACGAGTCGG
ATCTCCCTTTGGGCCGCCTCCCCGCCTGGAATTAATTCTGCAGTCGAGACCTAGAAAAACATGGAGCAAT
CACAAGTAGCAATACAGCAGCTACCAATGCTGATTGTGCCTGGCTAGAAGCACAAGAGGAGGAGGAGGTG
GGTTTTTCCAGTCACACCTCAGGTACCTTTAAGACCAATGACTTACAAGGCAGCTGTAGATCTTAGCCAC
TTTTTAAAAGAAAAGAGGGGACTGGAAGGGCTAATTCACTCCCAACGAAGACAAGATATCCTTGATCTGT
GGATCTACCACACACAAGGCTACTTCCCTGATTAGCAGAACTACACACCAGGGCCAGGGGTCAGATATCC
ACTGACCTTTGGATGGTGCTACAAGCTAGTACCAGTTGAGCCAGATAAGGTAGAAGAGGCCAATAAAGGA
GAGAACACCAGCTTGTTACACCCTGTGAGCCTGCATGGGATGGATGACCCGGAGAGAGAAGTGTTAGAGT
GGAGGTTTGACAGCCGCCTAGCATTTCATCACGTGGCCCGAGAGCTGCATCCGGAGTACTTCAAGAACTG
CTGATATCGAGCTTGCTACAAGGGACTTTCCGCTGGGGACTTTCCAGGGAGGCGTGGCCTGGGCGGGACT
GGGGAGTGGCGAGCCCTCAGATCCTGCATATAAGCAGCTGCTTTTTGCCTGTACTGGGTCTCTCTGGTTA
GACCAGATCTGAGCCTGGGAGCTCTCTGGCTAACTAGGGAACCCACTGCTTAAGCCTCAATAAAGCTTGC
CTTGAGTGCTTCAAGTAGTGTGTGCCCGTCTGTTGTGTGACTCTGGTAACTAGAGATCCCTCAGACCCTT
TTAGTCAGTGTGGAAAATCTCTAGCAGTAGTAGTTCATGTCATCTTATTATTCAGTATTTATAACTTGCA
AAGAAATGAATATCAGAGAGTGAGAGGCCTTGACATTGCTAGCGTTTACCGTCGACCTCTAGCTAGAGCT
TGGCGTAATCATGGTCATAGCTGTTTCCTGTGTGAAATTGTTATCCGCTCACAATTCCACACAACATACG
AGCCGGAAGCATAAAGTGTAAAGCCTGGGGTGCCTAATGAGTGAGCTAACTCACATTAATTGCGTTGCGC
TCACTGCCCGCTTTCCAGTCGGGAAACCTGTCGTGCCAGCTGCATTAATGAATCGGCCAACGCGCGGGGA
GAGGCGGTTTGCGTATTGGGCGCTCTTCCGCTTCCTCGCTCACTGACTCGCTGCGCTCGGTCGTTCGGCT
GCGGCGAGCGGTATCAGCTCACTCAAAGGCGGTAATACGGTTATCCACAGAATCAGGGGATAACGCAGGA
AAGAACATGTGAGCAAAAGGCCAGCAAAAGGCCAGGAACCGTAAAAAGGCCGCGTTGCTGGCGTTTTTCC
ATAGGCTCCGCCCCCCTGACGAGCATCACAAAAATCGACGCTCAAGTCAGAGGTGGCGAAACCCGACAGG
ACTATAAAGATACCAGGCGTTTCCCCCTGGAAGCTCCCTCGTGCGCTCTCCTGTTCCGACCCTGCCGCTT
ACCGGATACCTGTCCGCCTTTCTCCCTTCGGGAAGCGTGGCGCTTTCTCATAGCTCACGCTGTAGGTATC
TCAGTTCGGTGTAGGTCGTTCGCTCCAAGCTGGGCTGTGTGCACGAACCCCCCGTTCAGCCCGACCGCTG
CGCCTTATCCGGTAACTATCGTCTTGAGTCCAACCCGGTAAGACACGACTTATCGCCACTGGCAGCAGCC
ACTGGTAACAGGATTAGCAGAGCGAGGTATGTAGGCGGTGCTACAGAGTTCTTGAAGTGGTGGCCTAACT
ACGGCTACACTAGAAGAACAGTATTTGGTATCTGCGCTCTGCTGAAGCCAGTTACCTTCGGAAAAAGAGT
TGGTAGCTCTTGATCCGGCAAACAAACCACCGCTGGTAGCGGTGGTTTTTTTGTTTGCAAGCAGCAGATT
ACGCGCAGAAAAAAAGGATCTCAAGAAGATCCTTTGATCTTTTCTACGGGGTCTGACGCTCAGTGGAACG
AAAACTCACGTTAAGGGATTTTGGTCATGAGATTATCAAAAAGGATCTTCACCTAGATCCTTTTAAATTA
AAAATGAAGTTTTAAATCAATCTAAAGTATATATGAGTAAACTTGGTCTGACAGTTACCAATGCTTAATC
AGTGAGGCACCTATCTCAGCGATCTGTCTATTTCGTTCATCCATAGTTGCCTGACTCCCCGTCGTGTAGA
TAACTACGATACGGGAGGGCTTACCATCTGGCCCCAGTGCTGCAATGATACCGCGAGACCCACGCTCACC
GGCTCCAGATTTATCAGCAATAAACCAGCCAGCCGGAAGGGCCGAGCGCAGAAGTGGTCCTGCAACTTTA
TCCGCCTCCATCCAGTCTATTAATTGTTGCCGGGAAGCTAGAGTAAGTAGTTCGCCAGTTAATAGTTTGC
GCAACGTTGTTGCCATTGCTACAGGCATCGTGGTGTCACGCTCGTCGTTTGGTATGGCTTCATTCAGCTC
CGGTTCCCAACGATCAAGGCGAGTTACATGATCCCCCATGTTGTGCAAAAAAGCGGTTAGCTCCTTCGGT
CCTCCGATCGTTGTCAGAAGTAAGTTGGCCGCAGTGTTATCACTCATGGTTATGGCAGCACTGCATAATT
CTCTTACTGTCATGCCATCCGTAAGATGCTTTTCTGTGACTGGTGAGTACTCAACCAAGTCATTCTGAGA
ATAGTGTATGCGGCGACCGAGTTGCTCTTGCCCGGCGTCAATACGGGATAATACCGCGCCACATAGCAGA
ACTTTAAAAGTGCTCATCATTGGAAAACGTTCTTCGGGGCGAAAACTCTCAAGGATCTTACCGCTGTTGA
GATCCAGTTCGATGTAACCCACTCGTGCACCCAACTGATCTTCAGCATCTTTTACTTTCACCAGCGTTTC
TGGGTGAGCAAAAACAGGAAGGCAAAATGCCGCAAAAAAGGGAATAAGGGCGACACGGAAATGTTGAATA
CTCATACTCTTCCTTTTTCAATATTATTGAAGCATTTATCAGGGTTATTGTCTCATGAGCGGATACATAT
TTGAATGTATTTAGAAAAATAAACAAATAGGGGTTCCGCGCACATTTCCCCGAAAAGTGCCACCTGACGT
CGACGGATCGGGAGATCAACTTGTTTATTGCAGCTTATAATGGTTACAAATAAAGCAATAGCATCACAAA
TTTCACAAATAAAGCATTTTTTTCACTGCATTCTAGTTGTGGTTTGTCCAAACTCATCAATGTATCTTAT
CATGTCTGGATCAACTGGATAACTCAAGCTAACCAAAATCATCCCAAACTTCCCACCCCATACCCTATTA
CCACTGCCAATTACCTGTGGTTTCATTTACTCTAAACCTGTGATTCCTCTGAATTATTTTCATTTTAAAG
AAATTGTATTTGTTAAATATGTACTACAAACTTAGTAGT
Features (pLannotate 1.2.2; 26 found; start..end, strand, type, name):
    377..634     +  LTR            5' LTR (truncated): truncated 5' long terminal repeat (LTR) from HIV-1
    681..806     +  misc_feature   HIV-1 Ψ: packaging signal of human immunodeficiency virus type 1
    790..1128    +  CDS            HIV-1 gag (fragment): gag protein from human immunodeficiency virus 1; gag
   1303..1536    +  misc_feature   RRE: The Rev response element (RRE) of HIV-1 allows for Rev-dependent mRNA export from the nucleus to the cytoplasm.
   1913..2013    +  CDS            Rev (fragment): human immunodeficiency virus 1 (HIV-1) Rev protein; rev; enhances nuclear export of unspliced and incompletely spliced viral mRNAs
   2028..2143    +  misc_feature   cPPT/CTS: central polypurine tract and central termination sequence of HIV-1 (lacking the first T)
   2187..2321    +  polyA_signal   SV40 poly(A) signal: SV40 polyadenylation signal
   2505..3146    -  CDS            Vegfa: VEGFA_MOUSE - Also known as Vegf. Experimental evidence at protein level: Swiss-Prot protein existence level 1. Growth factor active in angiogenesis, vasculogenesis and endothelial cell growth. Induces endothelial cell proliferation, promotes cell migration, inhibits apoptosis and induces permeabilization of blood vessels. Binds to the FLT1/VEGFR1 and KDR/VEGFR2 receptors, heparan sulfate and heparin. May play a role in increasing vascular permeability during lactation, when increased transport of molecules from the blood is required for efficient milk protein synthesis (By similarity). Bindin
   3147..3279    -  misc_feature   QBI SP163 (fragment): strong translational enhancer derived from the 5' UTR of the mouse VEGF gene
   3687..4054    -  promoter       TRE3GS promoter: 3rd-generation Tet-responsive promoter that can be activated by binding of Tet-On® 3G, modified to eliminate binding sites for endogenous mammalian transcription factors
   4070..4088    +  CDS            small t antigen (fragment): SV40 (simian virus 40) small t antigen
   4114..4325    +  promoter       EF-1α core promoter: core promoter for human elongation factor EF-1α
   4347..5093    +  CDS            Tet-On® 3G: modified rtTA protein that binds tightly to promoters containing the tet operator in the presence of doxycycline
   5107..5695    +  misc_feature   WPRE: woodchuck hepatitis virus posttranscriptional regulatory element
   5712..5816    +  CDS            nef (fragment): NEF_HV1Z2 - Experimental evidence at protein level: Swiss-Prot protein existence level 1. Extracellular Nef protein targets CD4(+) T-lymphocytes for apoptosis by interacting with CXCR4 surface receptors. From Human immunodeficiency virus type 1 group M subtype D (isolate Z2/CDC-Z34) (HIV-1).
   5815..6231    +  CDS            nef (fragment): NEF_HV1BR - Experimental evidence at protein level: Swiss-Prot protein existence level 1. Extracellular Nef protein targets CD4(+) T-lymphocytes for apoptosis by interacting with CXCR4 surface receptors (PubMed:14990729). From Human immunodeficiency virus type 1 group M subtype B (isolate BRU/LAI) (HIV-1).
   6279..6536    +  LTR            5' LTR (truncated): truncated 5' long terminal repeat (LTR) from HIV-1
   6688..6704    -  protein_bind   lac operator: The lac repressor binds to the lac operator to inhibit transcription in E. coli. This inhibition can be relieved by adding lactose or isopropyl-β-D-thiogalactopyranoside (IPTG). lac repressor encoded by lacI
   6712..6742    -  promoter       lac promoter: promoter for the E. coli lac operon
   6757..6778    -  protein_bind   CAP binding site: CAP binding activates transcription in the presence of cAMP. E. coli catabolite activator protein
   6791..6883    -  CDS            lacI (fragment): lac repressor; lacI; The lac repressor binds to the lac operator to inhibit transcription in E. coli. This inhibition can be relieved by adding lactose or isopropyl-β-D-thiogalactopyranoside (IPTG).
   7066..7654    -  rep_origin     ori: high-copy-number ColE1/pMB1/pBR322/pUC origin of replication
   7825..8685    -  CDS            AmpR: β-lactamase; bla; confers resistance to ampicillin, carbenicillin, and related antibiotics
   8686..8790    -  promoter       AmpR promoter: bla
   8838..8972    +  polyA_signal   SV40 poly(A) signal: SV40 polyadenylation signal
   9139..329     +  CDS            nef (fragment) (across the origin): NEF_HV1BR - Experimental evidence at protein level: Swiss-Prot protein existence level 1. Extracellular Nef protein targets CD4(+) T-lymphocytes for apoptosis by interacting with CXCR4 surface receptors (PubMed:14990729). From Human immunodeficiency virus type 1 group M subtype B (isolate BRU/LAI) (HIV-1).
