[The description below was written by a language model from this plasmid's Addgene catalogue record and pLannotate feature annotations shown in this document.]
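Description:
TRE-VEGFA EF1a-rtTA3 is an all-in-one, doxycycline-inducible lentiviral expression plasmid of about 9.1 kb, built on the pSpCTRE-CD4 backbone by replacing the Cas9 coding sequence with mouse Vegfa and removing the CD4 marker. It is propagated in E. coli through a high-copy ColE1/pUC-type origin and selected with ampicillin via the β-lactamase gene. The viral portion carries the usual HIV-1-derived elements: LTR sequences flanking the transfer cassette (both annotated as truncated LTRs, with adjacent nef-derived sequence), the Ψ packaging signal with a gag fragment, the Rev response element for Rev-dependent export of the genomic RNA, and the cPPT/CTS, which aids nuclear import of the reverse-transcribed genome.

The payload consists of two divergently oriented transcription units. On the reverse strand relative to the viral genome, the TRE3GS promoter drives the mouse VEGFA coding sequence, preceded by a fragment annotated as the SP163 translational enhancer, which derives from the mouse VEGF 5' UTR and so may simply reflect native upstream cDNA sequence. An SV40 polyadenylation signal lies beyond the end of this unit, although it is annotated on the forward strand. On the forward strand, an EF-1α core promoter constitutively expresses the reverse tetracycline transactivator (named rtTA3 in the plasmid title, annotated as Tet-On 3G), followed by WPRE to enhance transcript stability and expression. In transduced cells the transactivator binds the TRE3GS promoter only when doxycycline is present, switching on VEGFA. No mammalian selection marker or fluorescent reporter is annotated. The construct is intended for stable delivery and temporally controlled overexpression of this angiogenic growth factor in mammalian cells.
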