Addgene plasmid #195881: TRE-VEGFA EF1a-rtTA3
Purpose: Lentiviral construct of doxycycline inducible VEGFA
Depositing lab: Elaine Fuchs. Depositing organization: Rockefeller University. Publication: Ras drives malignancy through stem cell crosstalk with the microenvironment. Yuan S, Stewart KS, Yang Y, Abdusselamoglu MD, Parigi SM, Feinberg TY, Tumaneng K, Yang H, Levorse JM, Polak L, Ng D, Fuchs E. Nature. 2022 Nov 30. doi: 10.1038/s41586-022-05475-6. PubMed 36450983.
Backbone
  Vector backbone: pSpCTRE-CD4
  Modifications to backbone: Replace Cas9 with mVEGFA and removed CD4
  Vector type: Mammalian Expression, Lentiviral
Growth in bacteria
  Bacterial resistance: Ampicillin, 100 μg/mL
  Growth temperature: 37°C
  Growth strain: NEB Stable
  Copy number: High Copy
Gene/Insert
  Gene/Insert name: VEGFA
  Species: M. musculus (mouse)
  Entrez Gene: Vegfa (a.k.a. L-VEGF, Vegf, Vpf)
  Promoter: TRE3GS
  Cloning method: Unknown
  Sequencing primers: 5′ cagggcgcctataaaagagt
Terms and licenses: Academic/Nonprofit Terms; Industry Terms: Not Available to Industry
How to cite: TRE-VEGFA EF1a-rtTA3 was a gift from Elaine Fuchs (Addgene plasmid # 195881 ; http://n2t.net/addgene:195881 ; RRID:Addgene_195881)
